Addgene plasmid #57873: mKO2-Fibrillarin-7
Purpose: Localization: Nucleoli, Excitation: 551, Emission: 565
Depositing lab: Michael Davidson. Depositing organization: Florida State University, Tallahassee.
Backbone
  Vector backbone: mKO2
  Backbone size w/o insert (bp): 4750
  Vector type: Mammalian Expression
  Selectable markers: Neomycin (select with G418)
Growth in bacteria
  Bacterial resistance: Kanamycin, 50 μg/mL
  Growth temperature: 37°C
  Growth strain: DH5alpha
  Copy number: High Copy
Gene/Insert
  Gene/Insert name: Fibrillarin (alt name: NM_001436.3)
  Species: H. sapiens (human)
  Mutation: R36Q, S66F
  Entrez Gene: FBL (a.k.a. FIB, FLRN, Nop1, RNU3IP1)
  Promoter: CMV
  Tag / fusion protein: mKO2
  Cloning method: Unknown
  Sequencing primers: 5′ CMV-F; 3′ SV40pA-R
Terms and licenses: Academic/Nonprofit Terms; Industry Terms: Not Available to Industry
Depositor comments: . Excitation = 551; Emission = 565
How to cite: mKO2-Fibrillarin-7 was a gift from Michael Davidson (Addgene plasmid # 57873 ; http://n2t.net/addgene:57873 ; RRID:Addgene_57873)
