[The description below was written by a language model from this plasmid's Addgene catalogue record.]
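Description:
mKO2-Fibrillarin-7 is a mammalian expression plasmid that produces human fibrillarin (FBL) fused to the orange fluorescent protein mKO2, intended as a live-cell or fixed-cell marker for nucleoli. It is built on an mKO2 fluorescent-protein backbone of about 4.75 kb (excluding the insert). In bacteria it is maintained as a high-copy plasmid under kanamycin selection, and it carries a neomycin resistance marker so that transfected mammalian cells can be selected with G418 to obtain stable lines. The record does not include a feature table, so the origin of replication and the exact arrangement of the resistance cassette are not stated.

Expression of the fusion is driven by the CMV promoter, a strong constitutive promoter in most mammalian cell types, and the listed 3′ sequencing primer implies an SV40 polyadenylation signal downstream of the coding region. The fibrillarin insert corresponds to the human reference transcript but carries two recorded amino-acid substitutions, R36Q and S66F; the record does not comment on whether these have any functional effect. Fibrillarin is a nucleolar methyltransferase component of box C/D snoRNPs, so the tagged protein concentrates in nucleoli and reports their number, shape and dynamics. mKO2 has an excitation peak at 551 nm and emission at 565 nm, making the construct useful for multicolour imaging alongside green, cyan or far-red reporters. The record does not state which end of fibrillarin carries mKO2, the linker used or the cloning method; the "7" in the name probably refers to linker length, but this is not stated.
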