>Addgene plasmid #57873 | mKO2-Fibrillarin-7 | depositor partial sequence | sequence record 89025 | insert sequence
GACGTCAGATCCGCTAGCGCTACCGGTCGCCACCATGGTGAGTGTGATTAAACCAGAGATGAAGATGAGG
TACTACATGGACGGCTCCGTCAATGGGCATGAGTTCACAATTGAAGGTGAAGGCACAGGCAGACCTTACG
AGGGACATCAAGAGATGACACTACGCGTCACAATGGCCGAGGGCGGGCCAATGCCTTTCGCGTTTGACTT
AGTGTCACACGTGTTCTGTTACGGCCACAGAGTATTTACTAAATATCCAGAAGAGATACCAGACTATTTC
AAACAAGCATTTCCTGAAGGCCTGTCATGGGAAAGGTCGTTGGAGTTCGAAGATGGTGGGTCCGCTTCAG
TCAGTGCGCATATAAGCCTTAGAGGAAACACCTTCTACCACAAATCCAAATTTACTGGGGTTAACTTTCC
TGCCGATGGTCCTATCATGCAAAACCAAAGTGTTGATTGGGAGCCATCAACCGAGAAAATTACTGCCAGC
GACGGAGTTCTGAAGGGTGATGTTACGATGTACCTAAAACTTGAAGGAGGCGGCAATCACAAATGCCAAA
TGAAGACTACTTACAAGGCGGCAAAAGAGATTCTTGAAATGCCAGGAGACCATTACATCGGCCATCGCCT
CGTCAGGAAAACCGAAGGCAACATTACTGAGCAGGTAGAAGATGCAGTAGCTCATAGCTCCGGACTCAGA
TCTCGAGCCATGAAGCCAGGATTCAGTCCCCGTGGGGGTGGCTTTGGCGGCCGAGGGGGCTTTGGTGACC
GTGGTGGTCGTGGAGGCCGAGGGGGCTTTGGCGGGGGCCGAGGCCAAGGCGGAGGCTTTAGAGGTCGTGG
ACGAGGAGGAGGTGGAGGCGGCGGCGGCGGTGGAGGAGGAGGAAGAGGTGGTGGAGGCTTCCATTTTGGT
GGCAACCGGGGTCGTGGTCGGGGAGGAAAAAGAGGAAACCAGTCGGGGAAGAATGTGATGGTGGAGCCGC
ATCGGCATGAGGGTGTCTTCATTTGTCGGGGAAAGGAAGATGCACTGGTCACCAAGAACCTGGTCCCTGG
GGAATCAGTTTATGGAGAGAAGAGAGTCTCGATTTCGGAAGGAGATGACAAAATTGAGTACCGAGCCTGG
AACCCCTTCCGCTCCAAGCTTGCAGCAGCAATCCTGGGTGGTGTGGACCAGATCCACATCAAACCGGGGG
CTAAGGTTCTCTACCTCGGGGCTGCCTCGGGCACCACGGTCTCCCATGTCTCTGACATCGTTGGTCCGGA
TGGTCTAGTCTATGCAGTCGAGTTCTCCCACCGCTCTGGCCGTGACCTCATTAACTTGGCCAAGAAGAGG
ACCAACATCATTCCTGTGATCGAGGATGCTCGACACCCACACAAATACCGCATGCTCATCGCAATGGTGG
ATGTGATCTTTGCTGATGTGGCCCAGCCAGACCAGACCCGGATTGTGGCCCTGAATGCCCACACCTTCCT
GCGTAATGGAGGACACTTTGTGATTTCCATTAAGGCCAACTGCATTGACTCCACAGCCTCAGCCGAGGCC
GTGTTTGCCTCCGAAGTGAAAAAGATGCAACAGGAGAACATGAAGCCGCAGGAGCAGTTGACCCTTGAGC
CATATGAAAGAGACCATGCCGTGGTCGTGGGAGTGTACAGGCCACCCCCCAAGGTGAAGAACTGATGAGG
ATCCACCGGATCTAGATAACTGATCATAATCAGCCATACCACATTGAG
